Addgene plasmid #69943: pSCKtheoRaj12m
Purpose: pSTC2,TheoHHAzRaj12mut,cisRaj12-sfGFP, kanR
Depositing lab: Alfonso Jaramillo. Depositing organization: University of Warwick. Publication: Dynamic signal processing by ribozyme-mediated RNA circuits to control gene expression. Shen S, Rodrigo G, Prakash S, Majer E, Landrain TE, Kirov B, Daros JA, Jaramillo A. Nucleic Acids Res. 2015 May 26;43(10):5158-70. doi: 10.1093/nar/gkv287. Epub 2015 Apr 27. PubMed 25916845.
Backbone
  Vector backbone: pSTC2
  Backbone size w/o insert (bp): 3376
  Total vector size (bp): 4542
  Vector type: Synthetic Biology ; pSC101 origin of replication
Growth in bacteria
  Bacterial resistance: Kanamycin, 50 μg/mL
  Growth temperature: 37°C
  Growth strain: Top10
  Copy number: Low Copy
Gene/Insert
  Gene/Insert name: pSCKtheoRaj12m
  Species: Synthetic
  Insert size (bp): 1166
  Cloning method: Restriction Enzyme; 5′ cloning site EcoRI (not destroyed); 3′ cloning site SpeI (not destroyed)
  Sequencing primers: 5′ tgccacctgacgtctaagaa; 3′ gctcactcaaaggcggtaat
Terms and licenses: Academic/Nonprofit Terms; Industry Terms: Not Available to Industry
Depositor comments: Please check Genbank file for complete sequence annotation.
How to cite: pSCKtheoRaj12m was a gift from Alfonso Jaramillo (Addgene plasmid # 69943 ; http://n2t.net/addgene:69943 ; RRID:Addgene_69943)
