[The description below was written by a language model from this plasmid's Addgene catalogue record and pLannotate feature annotations shown in this document.]
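Description:
pSCKtheoRaj12m is a 4.5 kb low-copy synthetic-biology plasmid for E. coli, built on the pSTC2 backbone. It replicates from the pSC101 origin, which depends on the plasmid-encoded Rep101 (RepA) protein, and is selected with kanamycin through a KanR aminoglycoside phosphotransferase gene. Several transcription terminators (lambda t0, a his operon terminator, T3Te, tonB and a further bacterial terminator fragment) insulate the backbone and the cargo from read-through. The roughly 1.2 kb synthetic insert sits between EcoRI and SpeI sites, and a BioBrick prefix is annotated at its start.

The insert carries two divergently oriented transcription units that together form a small RNA-based regulatory circuit. On the reverse strand, a PLtetO-1 promoter (annotated as a fragment) drives an RNA that contains a hammerhead ribozyme. The purpose line identifies this RNA as TheoHHAzRaj12mut, which from its name appears to be a theophylline-responsive hammerhead aptazyme joined to a mutant version of the Raj12 small regulatory RNA. On the forward strand, a region containing a lac operator lies upstream of superfolder GFP. The promoter there is not itself annotated. The record calls this unit cisRaj12-sfGFP, which suggests that the reporter mRNA has a cis-repressing Raj12 leader that the matching trans-acting RNA would relieve. The tonB terminator closes this unit.

The associated publication concerns ribozyme-mediated RNA circuits that control gene expression, with sfGFP fluorescence presumably serving as the readout. The "mut" designation suggests a mutated variant, possibly used as a control, but the record does not state what the mutation is or its intended effect. The depositor refers users to the annotated GenBank file for those details.
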