Features (pLannotate 1.2.2; 13 found; start..end, strand, type, name):
      1..22      +  misc_feature   BioBrick prefix: BioBrick prefix for parts that do not start with "ATG"
    130..199     -  ncRNA          Hammerhead 1: Accession: RF00163 - Hammerhead ribozyme (type I)
    217..270     -  promoter       PLtetO-1 promoter (fragment): modified phage lambda PL promoter with tet operator sites (Lutz and Bujard, 1997)
    315..331     +  protein_bind   lac operator: The lac repressor binds to the lac operator to inhibit transcription in E. coli. This inhibition can be relieved by adding lactose or isopropyl-β-D-thiogalactopyranoside (IPTG). lac repressor encoded by lacI
    405..1115    +  CDS            superfolder GFP: GFP variant that folds robustly even when fused to poorly folded proteins (Pédelacq et al., 2006)
   1202..1233    +  terminator     tonB terminator: bidirectional E. coli tonB-P14 transcription terminator
   1280..1320    -  terminator     bacterial terminator (fragment): putative bacterial transcription terminator
   1332..2147    -  CDS            KanR: aminoglycoside phosphotransferase confers resistance to kanamycin in bacteria or G418 (Geneticin®) in eukaryotes
   2505..3455    -  CDS            Rep101: RepA protein needed for replication with the pSC101 origin; rep101
   3503..3725    -  rep_origin     pSC101 ori: low-copy replication origin that requires the Rep101 protein
   4217..4311    -  terminator     lambda t0 terminator: transcription terminator from phage lambda
   4348..4407    +  terminator     his operon terminator: This putative transcriptin terminator from the E. coli his operon has a 2-bp deletion introduced during synthesis. Its efficiency has not been determined.
   4467..4496    -  terminator     T3Te terminator: phage T3 early transcription terminator
>Addgene plasmid #69943 | pSCKtheoRaj12m | depositor full sequence | sequence record 124855 | pSCKtheoRaj12m
GAATTCGCGGCCGCTTCTAGAGACAGAAAAGCCCGCCTTTCGGCGGGCTTTGCCCAGAATCCCTTCGAGC
AAATCCTAGCGAGGTGCCGCTAGATTCGCTCAAAGGAACCCTTCTTCCTGCCCGTCTGGAATCCAGGACA
CCTGCCAAGGGCCTTTCGGCTGGTATGTATCTCGTCCTATTTGGGACTCATCAGCTGGATGTACGAAGGC
AGCGCCGTGCTCAGTATCTCTATCACTGATAGGGATGTCAATCTCTATCACTGATAGGGAGCTAGCCAAT
TGATGCATATAAATGTGAGCGGATAACATTGACATTGTGAGCGGATAACAAGATACTGAGCACACCCAGT
ATCATTCTCTTCTTCCTGCCCACGCGGAAAGAGGAGAAAGGTGTAATGACTAGTCGTAAAGGCGAAGAGC
TGTTCACTGGTGTCGTCCCTATTCTGGTGGAACTGGATGGTGATGTCAACGGTCATAAGTTTTCCGTGCG
TGGCGAGGGTGAAGGTGACGCAACTAATGGTAAACTGACGCTGAAGTTCATCTGTACTACTGGTAAACTG
CCGGTACCTTGGCCGACTCTGGTAACGACGCTGACTTATGGTGTTCAGTGCTTTGCTCGTTATCCGGACC
ATATGAAGCAGCATGACTTCTTCAAGTCCGCCATGCCGGAAGGCTATGTGCAGGAACGCACGATTTCCTT
TAAGGATGACGGCACGTACAAAACGCGTGCGGAAGTGAAATTTGAAGGCGATACCCTGGTAAACCGCATT
GAGCTGAAAGGCATTGACTTTAAAGAAGACGGCAATATCCTGGGCCATAAGCTGGAATACAATTTTAACA
GCCACAATGTTTACATCACCGCCGATAAACAAAAAAATGGCATTAAAGCGAATTTTAAAATTCGCCACAA
CGTGGAGGATGGCAGCGTGCAGCTGGCTGATCACTACCAGCAAAACACTCCAATCGGTGATGGTCCTGTT
CTGCTGCCAGACAATCACTATCTGAGCACGCAAAGCGTTCTGTCTAAAGATCCGAACGAGAAACGCGATC
ATATGGTTCTGCTGGAGTTCGTAACCGCAGCGGGCATCACGCATGGTATGGATGAACTGTACAAAGCTAG
CGCAGCGAACGACGAAAATTACGCCCTTGCAGCGTAATAACTGCAGGAGTCACTAAGGGTTAGTTAGTTA
GATTAGCAGAAAGTCAAAAGCCTCCGACCGGAGGCTTTTGACTAAAACTTCCCTTGGGGTTATCATTGGG
GCTCACTCAAAGGCGGTAATCAGATAAAAAAAATCCTTAGCTTTCGCTAAGGATGATTTCTGCTAGTATT
ATTAGAAAAACTCATCGAGCATCAAATGAAACTGCAATTTATTCATATCAGGATTATCAATACCATATTT
TTGAAAAAGCCGTTTCTGTAATGAAGGAGAAAACTCACCGAGGCAGTTCCAAAGAATGGCAAGGTCCTGG
TAACGGTCTGCGATTCCGACCCGTCCAACATCAATACAACCTATTAATTTCCCCTCGTCAAAAATAAGGT
TATCAAGTGAGAAATCACCATGAGTGACGACTGAATCCGGTGAGAATGGCAAGAGCTTGTGCATTTCTTT
CCAGACTTGTTCAACAGGCCAGCCATTACGCTCGTCATCAAAATCACTCGCATCAACCAAACCGTTATTC
ATGCGTGATTGCGCCTGAGCAAGACGAAATACACGATCGCTGTTAAAAGGACAATTACAAACAGGAATCG
AATGTAACCGGCGCAGGAACACGGCCAGCGCATCAACAATATTTTCACCTGAATCAGGATATTCTTCTAA
TACCTGGAAGGCTGTTTTCCCAGGAATCGCGGTGGTGAGTAACCACGCATCATCAGGAGTACGGATAAAA
TGCTTGATGGTCGGGAGAGGCATAAACTCCGTCAGCCAGTTGAGACGGACCATCTCATCTGTAACATCAT
TGGCAACGCTACCTTTGCCATGTTTCAGAAACAACTCTGGCGCATCGGGCTTCCCATACAAGCGATAGAT
TGTCGCACCTGATTGCCCGACATTATCGCGAGCCCATTTATACCCATATAAATCAGCGTCCATGTTGGAG
TTTAAGCGCGGACGGGAGCAAGACGTTTCCCGTTGAATATGGCTCATAACACCCCTTGTATTACTGTTTA
TGTAAGCAGACAGTTTTATTGTTCATGATGATATATTTTTATCTTGTGCAATGTAACATCAGAGATTTTG
AGACACAACGTGGCTTTGTTGAATAAATCGAACTTTTGCTGAGTTGAAGGATCAGCTCTAGTAGTTACAT
TGTCGATCTGTTCATGGTGAACAGCTTTAAATGCACCAAAAACTCGTAAAAGCTCTGATGTATCTATCTT
TTTTACACCGTTTTCATCTGTGCATATGGACAGTTTTCCCTTTGATATCTAACGGTGAACAGTTGTTCTA
CTTTTGTTTGTTAGTCTTGATGCTTCACTGATAGATACAAGAGCCATAAGAACCTCAGATCCTTCCGTAT
TTAGCCAGTATGTTCTCTAGTGTGGTTCGTTGTTTTTGCGTGAGCCATGAGAACGAACCATTGAGATCAT
GCTTACTTTGCATGTCACTCAAAAATTTTGCCTCAAAACTGGTGAGCTGAATTTTTGCAGTTAAAGCATC
GTGTAGTGTTTTTCTTAGTCCGTTACGTAGGTAGGAATCTGATGTAATGGTTGTTGGTATTTTGTCACCA
TTCATTTTTATCTGGTTGTTCTCAAGTTCGGTTACGAGATCCATTTGTCTATCTAGTTCAACTTGGAAAA
TCAACGTATCAGTCGGGCGGCCTCGCTTATCAACCACCAATTTCATATTGCTGTAAGTGTTTAAATCTTT
ACTTATTGGTTTCAAAACCCATTGGTTAAGCCTTTTAAACTCATGGTAGTTATTTTCAAGCATTAACATG
AACTTAAATTCATCAAGGCTAATCTCTATATTTGCCTTGTGAGTTTTCTTTTGTGTTAGTTCTTTTAATA
ACCACTCATAAATCCTCATAGAGTATTTGTTTTCAAAAGACTTAACATGTTCCAGATTATATTTTATGAA
TTTTTTTAACTGGAAAAGATAAGGCAATATCTCTTCACTAAAAACTAATTCTAATTTTTCGCTTGAGAAC
TTGGCATAGTTTGTCCACTGGAAAATCTCAAAGCCTTTAACCAAAGGATTCCTGATTTCCACAGTTCTCG
TCATCAGCTCTCTGGTTGCTTTAGCTAATACACCATAAGCATTTTCCCTACTGATGTTCATCATCTGAGC
GTATTGGTTATAAGTGAACGATACCGTCCGTTCTTTCCTTGTAGGGTTTTCAATCGTGGGGTTGAGTAGT
GCCACACAGCATAAAATTAGCTTGGTTTCATGCTCCGTTAAGTCATAGCGACTAATCGCTAGTTCATTTG
CTTTGAAAACAACTAATTCAGACATACATCTCAATTGGTCTAGGTGATTTTAATCACTATACCAATTGAG
ATGGGCTAGTCAATGATAATTACATGTCCTTTTCCTTTGAGTTGTGGGTATCTGTAAATTCTGCTAGACC
TTTGCTGGAAAACTTGTAAATTCTGCTAGACCCTCTGTAAATTCCGCTAGACCTTTGTGTGTTTTTTTTG
TTTATATTCAAGTGGTTATAATTTATAGAATAAAGAAAGAATAAAAAAAGATAAAAAGAATAGATCCCAG
CCCTGTGTATAACTCACTACTTTAGTCAGTTCCGCAGTATTACAAAAGGATGTCGCAAACGCTGTTTGCT
CCTCTACAAAACAGACCTTAAAACCCTAAAGGCTTAAGTAGCACCCTCGCAAGCTCGGGCAAATCGCTGA
ATATTCCTTTTGTCTCCGACCATCAGGCACCTGAGTCGCTGTCTTTTTCGTGACATTCAGTTCGCTGCGC
TCACGGCTCTGGCAGTGAATGGGGGTAAATGGCACTACAGGCGCCTTTTATGGATTCATGCAAGGAAACT
ACCCATAATACAAGAAAAGCCCGTCACGGGCTTCTCAGGGCGTTTTATGGCGGGTCTGCTATGTGGTGCT
ATCTGACTTTTTGCTGTTCAGCAGTTCCTGCCCTCTGATTTTCCAGTCTGACCACTTCGGATTATCCCGT
GACAGGTCATTCAGACTGGCTAATGCACCCAGTAAGGCAGCGGTATCATCAACAGGCTTACCCGTCTTAC
TGTCCCTAGTGCTTGGATTCTCACCAATAAAAAACGCCCGGCGGCAACCGAGCGTTCTGAACAAATCCAG
ATGGAGTTCTGAGGTCATTACTGGATCTATCAACAGGAGTCCAAGCGAGCTCGTAAACTTGGTCTGACAG
CTCTAGCTCCGGCAAAAAAACGGGCAAGGTGTCACCACCCTGCCCTTTTTCTTTAAAACCGAAAAGATTA
CTTCGCGTTTGCCACCTGACGTCTAAGAAAAGGAATATTCAGCAATTTGCCCGTGCCGAAGAAAGGCCCA
CCCGTGAAGGTGAGCCAGTGAGTTGATTGCTACGTAATTAGTTAGTTAGCCCTTAGTGACTC
