>Addgene plasmid #69943 | pSCKtheoRaj12m | depositor partial sequence | sequence record 124854 | pSTC2,theoHHAzRaj12mut,cisRaj12-sfGFP
GAATTCGCGGCCGCTTCTAGAGACAGAAAAGCCCGCCTTTCGGCGGGCTTTGCCCAGAATCCCTTCGAGC
AAATCCTAGCGAGGTGCCGCTAGATTCGCTCAAAGGAACCCTTCTTCCTGCCCGTCTGGAATCCAGGACA
CCTGCCAAGGGCCTTTCGGCTGGTATGTATCTCGTCCTATTTGGGACTCATCAGCTGGATGTACGAAGGC
AGCGCCGTGCTCAGTATCTCTATCACTGATAGGGATGTCAATCTCTATCACTGATAGGGAGCTAGCCAAT
TGATGCATATAAATGTGAGCGGATAACATTGACATTGTGAGCGGATAACAAGATACTGAGCACACCCAGT
ATCATTCTCTTCTTCCTGCCCACGCGGAAAGAGGAGAAAGGTGTAATGACTAGTCGTAAAGGCGAAGAGC
TGTTCACTGGTGTCGTCCCTATTCTGGTGGAACTGGATGGTGATGTCAACGGTCATAAGTTTTCCGTGCG
TGGCGAGGGTGAAGGTGACGCAACTAATGGTAAACTGACGCTGAAGTTCATCTGTACTACTGGTAAACTG
CCGGTACCTTGGCCGACTCTGGTAACGACGCTGACTTATGGTGTTCAGTGCTTTGCTCGTTATCCGGACC
ATATGAAGCAGCATGACTTCTTCAAGTCCGCCATGCCGGAAGGCTATGTGCAGGAACGCACGATTTCCTT
TAAGGATGACGGCACGTACAAAACGCGTGCGGAAGTGAAATTTGAAGGCGATACCCTGGTAAACCGCATT
GAGCTGAAAGGCATTGACTTTAAAGAAGACGGCAATATCCTGGGCCATAAGCTGGAATACAATTTTAACA
GCCACAATGTTTACATCACCGCCGATAAACAAAAAAATGGCATTAAAGCGAATTTTAAAATTCGCCACAA
CGTGGAGGATGGCAGCGTGCAGCTGGCTGATCACTACCAGCAAAACACTCCAATCGGTGATGGTCCTGTT
CTGCTGCCAGACAATCACTATCTGAGCACGCAAAGCGTTCTGTCTAAAGATCCGAACGAGAAACGCGATC
ATATGGTTCTGCTGGAGTTCGTAACCGCAGCGGGCATCACGCATGGTATGGATGAACTGTACAAAGCTAG
CGCAGCGAACGACGAAAATTACGCCCTTGCAGCGTAATAACTGCAG
