>Addgene plasmid #69943 | pSCKtheoRaj12m | addgene partial sequence | sequence record 128191 | RNAde-BB-1F 5'-tgccacctgacgtctaagaa-3'
TGACTCGAATTCGCGGCCGCTTCTAGAGACAGAAAAGCCCGCCTTTCGGCGGGCTTTGCCCAGAATCCCT
TCGAGCAAATCCTAGCGAGGTGCCGCTAGATTCGCTCAAAGGAACCCTTCTTCCTGCCCGTCTGGAATCC
AGGACACCTGCCAAGGGCCTTTCGGCTGGTATGTATCTCGTCCTATTTGGGACTCATCAGCTGGATGTAC
GAAGGCAGCGCCGTGCTCAGTATCTCTATCACTGATAGGGATGTCAATCTCTATCACTGATAGGGAGCTA
GCCAATTGATGCATATAAATGTGAGCGGATAACATTGACATTGTGAGCGGATAACAAGATACTGAGCACA
CCCAGTATCATTCTCTTCTTCCTGCCCACGCGGAAAGAGGAGAAAGGTGTAATGACTAGTCGTAAAGGCG
AAGAGCTGTTCACTGGTGTCGTCCCTATTCTGGTGGAACTGGATGGTGATGTCAACGGTCATAAGTTTTC
CGTGCGTGGCGAGGGTGAAGGTGACGCAACTAATGGTAAACTGACGCTGAAGTTCATCTGTACTACTGGT
AAACTGCCGGTACCTTGGCCGACTCTGGTAACGACGCTGACTTATGGTGTTCAGTGCTTTGCTCGTTATC
