>Addgene plasmid #69943 | pSCKtheoRaj12m | addgene partial sequence | sequence record 128250 | RNAde-BB-2R 5'-attaccgcctttgagtgagc -3'
TTTCTGCTAATCTAACTAACTAACCCTTAGTGACTCCTGCAGTTATTACGCTGCAAGGGCGTAATTTTCG
TCGTTCGCTGCGCTAGCTTTGTACAGTTCATCCATACCATGCGTGATGCCCGCTGCGGTTACGAACTCCA
GCAGAACCATATGATCGCGTTTCTCGTTCGGATCTTTAGACAGAACGCTTTGCGTGCTCAGATAGTGATT
GTCTGGCAGCAGAACAGGACCATCACCGATTGGAGTGTTTTGCTGGTAGTGATCAGCCAGCTGCACGCTG
CCATCCTCCACGTTGTGGCGAATTTTAAAATTCGCTTTAATGCCATTTTTTTGTTTATCGGCGGTGATGT
AAACATTGTGGCTGTTAAAATTGTATTCCAGCTTATGGCCCAGGATATTGCCGTCTTCTTTAAAGTCAAT
GCCTTTCAGCTCAATGCGGTTTACCAGGGTATCGCCTTCAAATTTCACTTCCGCACGCGTTTTGTACGTG
CCGTCATCCTTAAAGGAAATCGTGCGTTCCTGCACATAGCCTTCCGGCATGGCGGACTTGAAGAAGTCAT
GCTGCTTCATATGGTCCGGATAACGAGCAAAGCACTGAACACCATAAGTCAGCGTCGTTACCAGAGTCGG
CCAAGGTACCGGCAGTTTACCAGTAGTACAGATGAACTTCAGCGTCAGT
